>Addgene plasmid #62708 | pART (pT-2) | depositor full sequence | sequence record 115854 | pART (pT-2) sequence 7498 bps
AGCGCCCAATACGCAAACCGCCTCTCCCCGCGCGTTGGCCGATTCATTAATGCAGCTGGCACGACAGGTT
TCCCGACTGGAAAGCGGGCAGTGAGCGCAACGCAATTAATGTGAGTTAGCTCACTCATTAGGCACCCCAG
GCTTTACACTTTATGCTTCCGGCTCGTATGTTGTGTGGAATTGTGAGCGGATAACAATTTCACACAGGAA
ACAGCTATGACCATGATTACGCCAAGCTTGCATGCCTGCAGGTCGACTCTAGTTATTAATAGTAATCAAT
TACGGGGTCATTAGTTCATAGCCCATATATGGAGTTCCGCGTTACATAACTTACGGTAAATGGCCCGCCT
GGCTGACCGCCCAACGACCCCCGCCCATTGACGTCAATAATGACGTATGTTCCCATAGTAACGCCAATAG
GGACTTTCCATTGACGTCAATGGGTGGAGTATTTACGGTAAACTGCCCACTTGGCAGTACATCAAGTGTA
TCATATGCCAAGTACGCCCCCTATTGACGTCAATGACGGTAAATGGCCCGCCTGGCATTATGCCCAGTAC
ATGACCTTATGGGACTTTCCTACTTGGCAGTACATCTACGTATTAGTCATCGCTATTACCATGGTCGAGG
TGAGCCCCACGTTCTGCTTCACTCTCCCCATCTCCCCCCCCTCCCCACCCCCAATTTTGTATTTATTTAT
TTTTTAATTATTTTGTGCAGCGATGGGGGCGGGGGGGGGGGGGGCGCGCGCCAGGCGGGGCGGGGCGGGG
CGAGGGGCGGGGCGGGGCGAGGCGGAGAGGTGCGGCGGCAGCCAATCAGAGCGGCGCGCTCCGAAAGTTT
CCTTTTATGGCGAGGCGGCGGCGGCGGCGGCCCTATAAAAAGCGAAGCGCGCGGCGGGCGGGAGTCGCTG
CGTTGCCTTCGCCCCGTGCCCCGCTCCGCGCCGCCTCGCGCCGCCCGCCCCGGCTCTGACTGACCGCGTT
ACTCCCACAGGTGAGCGGGCGGGACGGCCCTTCTCCTCCGGGCTGTAATTAGCGCTTGGTTTAATGACGG
CTCGTTTCTTTTCTGTGGCTGCGTGAAAGCCTTAAAGGGCTCCGGGAGGGCCCTTTGTGCGGGGGGGAGC
GGCTCGGGGGGTGCGTGCGTGTGTGTGTGCGTGGGGAGCGCCGCGTGCGGCCCGCGCTGCCCGGCGGCTG
TGAGCGCTGCGGGCGCGGCGCGGGGCTTTGTGCGCTCCGCGTGTGCGCGAGGGGAGCGCGGCCGGGGGCG
GTGCCCCGCGGTGCGGGGGGGCTGCGAGGGGAACAAAGGCTGCGTGCGGGGTGTGTGCGTGGGGGGGTGA
GCAGGGGGTGTGGGCGCGGCGGTCGGGCTGTAACCCCCCCCTGCACCCCCCTCCCCGAGTTGCTGAGCAC
GGCCCGGCTTCGGGTGCGGGGCTCCGTGCGGGGCGTGGCGCGGGGCTCGCCGTGCCGGGCGGGGGGTGGC
GGCAGGTGGGGGTGCCGGGCGGGGCGGGGCCGCCTCGGGCCGGGGAGGGCTCGGGGGAGGGGCGCGGCGG
CCCCGGAGCGCCGGCGGCTGTCGAGGCGCGGCGAGCCGCAGCCATTGCCTTTTATGGTAATCGTGCGAGA
GGGCGCAGGGACTTCCTTTGTCCCAAATCTGGCGGAGCCGAAATCTGGGAGGCGCCGCCGCACCCCCTCT
AGCGGGCGCGGGCGAAGCGGTGCGGCGCCGGCAGGAAGGAAATGGGCGGGGAGGGCCTTCGTGCGTCGCC
GCGCCGCCGTCCCCTTCTCCATCTCCAGCCTCGGGGCTGCCGCAGGGGGACGGCTGCCTTCGGGGGGGAC
GGGGCAGGGCGGGGTTCGGCTTCTGGCGTGTGACCGGCGGCTCTAGAGCCTCTGCTAACCATGTTCATGC
CTTCTTCTTTTTCCTACAGCTCCTGGGCAACGTGCTGGTTATTGTGCTGTCTCATCATTTTGGCAAAGAA
TTGGGATCCACCGGTCGCCACCATGGTGAGCAAGGGCGAGGAGGTCATCAAAGAGTTCATGCGCTTCAAG
GTGCGCATGGAGGGCTCCATGAACGGCCACGAGTTCGAGATCGAGGGCGAGGGCGAGGGCCGCCCCTACG
AGGGCACCCAGACCGCCAAGCTGAAGGTGACCAAGGGCGGCCCCCTGCCCTTCGCCTGGGACATCCTGTC
CCCCCAGTTCATGTACGGCTCCAAGGCGTACGTGAAGCACCCCGCCGACATCCCCGATTACAAGAAGCTG
TCCTTCCCCGAGGGCTTCAAGTGGGAGCGCGTGATGAACTTCGAGGACGGCGGTCTGGTGACCGTGACCC
AGGACTCCTCCCTGCAGGACGGCACGCTGATCTACAAGGTGAAGATGCGCGGCACCAACTTCCCCCCCGA
CGGCCCCGTAATGCAGAAGAAGACCATGGGCTGGGAGGCCTCCACCGAGCGCCTGTACCCCCGCGACGGC
GTGCTGAAGGGCGAGATCCACCAGGCCCTGAAGCTGAAGGACGGCGGCCACTACCTGGTGGAGTTCAAGA
CCATCTACATGGCCAAGAAGCCCGTGCAACTGCCCGGCTACTACTACGTGGACACCAAGCTGGACATCAC
CTCCCACAACGAGGACTACACCATCGTGGAACAGTACGAGCGCTCCGAGGGCCGCCACCACCTGTTCCTG
GGGCATGGCACCGGCAGCACCGGCAGCGGCAGCTCCGGCACCGCCTCCTCCGAGGACAACAACATGGCCG
TCATCAAAGAGTTCATGCGCTTCAAGGTGCGCATGGAGGGCTCCATGAACGGCCACGAGTTCGAGATCGA
GGGCGAGGGCGAGGGCCGCCCCTACGAGGGCACCCAGACCGCCAAGCTGAAGGTGACCAAGGGCGGCCCC
CTGCCCTTCGCCTGGGACATCCTGTCCCCCCAGTTCATGTACGGCTCCAAGGCGTACGTGAAGCACCCCG
CCGACATCCCCGATTACAAGAAGCTGTCCTTCCCCGAGGGCTTCAAGTGGGAGCGCGTGATGAACTTCGA
GGACGGCGGTCTGGTGACCGTGACCCAGGACTCCTCCCTGCAGGACGGCACGCTGATCTACAAGGTGAAG
ATGCGCGGCACCAACTTCCCCCCCGACGGCCCCGTAATGCAGAAGAAGACCATGGGCTGGGAGGCCTCCA
CCGAGCGCCTGTACCCCCGCGACGGCGTGCTGAAGGGCGAGATCCACCAGGCCCTGAAGCTGAAGGACGG
CGGCCACTACCTGGTGGAGTTCAAGACCATCTACATGGCCAAGAAGCCCGTGCAACTGCCCGGCTACTAC
TACGTGGACACCAAGCTGGACATCACCTCCCACAACGAGGACTACACCATCGTGGAACAGTACGAGCGCT
CCGAGGGCCGCCACCACCTGTTCCTGTACGGCATGGACGAGCTGTACAAGTAAAGTCTAGATTCGAAGGA
TCCTGAGAACTTCAGGGTGAGTTTGGGGACCCTTGATTGTTCTTTCTTTTTCGCTATTGTAAAATTCATG
TTATATGGAGGGGGCAAAGTTTTCAGGGTGTTGTTTAGAATGGGAAGATGTCCCTTGTATCACCATGGAC
CCTCATGATAATTTTGTTTCTTTCACTTTCTACTCTGTTGACAACCATTGTCTCCTCTTATTTTCTTTTC
ATTTTCTGTAACTTTTTCGTTAAACTTTAGCTTGCATTTGTAACGAATTTTTAAATTCACTTTTGTTTAT
TTGTCAGATTGTAAGTACTTTCTCTAATCACTTTTTTTTCAAGGCAATCAGGGTATATTATATTGTACTT
CAGCACAGTTTTAGAGAACAATTGTTATAATTAAATGATAAGGTAGAATATTTCTGCATATAAATTCTGG
CTGGCGTGGAAATATTCTTATTGGTAGAAACAACTACATCCTGGTCATCATCCTGCCTTTCTCTTTATGG
TTACAATGATATACACTGTTTGAGATGAGGATAAAATACTCTGAGTCCAAACCGGGCCCCTCTGCTAACC
ATGTTCATGCCTTCTTCTTTTTCCTACAGCTCCTGGGCAACGTGCTGGTTGTTGTGCTGTCTCATCATTT
TGGCAAAGAATTCACTCCTCAGGTGCAGGCTGCCTATCAGAAGGTGGTGGCTGGTGTGGCCAATGCCCTG
GCTCACAAATACCACTGAGATCTTTTTCCCTCTGCCAAAAATTATGGGGACATCATGAAGCCCCTTGAGC
ATCTGACTTCTGGCTAATAAAGGAAATTTATTTTCATTGCAATAGTGTGTTGGAATTTTTTGTGTCTCTC
ACTCGGAAGGACATATGGGAGGGCAAATCATTTAAAACATCAGAATGAGTATTTGGTTTAGAGTTTGGCA
ACATATGCCATATGCTGGCTGCCATGAACAAAGGTGGCTATAAAGAGGTCATCAGTATATGAAACAGCCC
CCTGCTGTCCATTCCTTATTCCATAGAAAAGCCTTGACTTGAGGTTAGATTTTTTTTATATTTTGTTTTG
TGTTATTTTTTTCTTTAACATCCCTAAAATTTTCCTTACATGTTTTACTAGCCAGATTTTTCCTCCTCTC
CTGACTACTCCCAGTCATAGCTGTCCCTCTTCTCTTATGGAGATCCCTCGAGGCTAGCGGTACCGAGCTC
GAATTCACTGGCCGTCGTTTTACAACGTCGTGACTGGGAAAACCCTGGCGTTACCCAACTTAATCGCCTT
GCAGCACATCCCCCTTTCGCCAGCTGGCGTAATAGCGAAGAGGCCCGCACCGATCGCCCTTCCCAACAGT
TGCGCAGCCTGAATGGCGAATGGCGCCTGATGCGGTATTTTCTCCTTACGCATCTGTGCGGTATTTCACA
CCGCATA
[142 nt withheld, positions 4838-4979]
C
[141 nt withheld, positions 4981-5121]
CCTTTGACGTTGGAGTCCACGTTCTTT
[37 nt withheld, positions 5149-5185]
ACCCTATCTCGGGCTATTCTTTTGATTTATAAGGGATTTTGCCGATTTCGGCCTATTGGTTAAAAAATGA
GCTGATTTAACAAAAATTTAACGCGAATTTTAACAAAATATTAACGTTTACAATTTTATGGTGCACTCTC
AGTACAATCTGCTCTGATGCCGCATAGTTAAGCCAGCCCCGACACCCGCCAACACCCGCTGACGCGCCCT
GACGGGCTTGTCTGCTCCCGGCATCCGCTTACAGACAAGCTGTGACCGTCTCCGGGAGCTGCATGTGTCA
GAGGTTTTCACCGTCATCACCGAAACGCGCGAGACGAAAGGGCCTCGTGATACGCCTATTTTTATAGGTT
AATGTCATGATAATAATGGTTTCTTAGACGTCAGGTGGCACTTTTCGGGGAAATGTGCGCGGAACCCCTA
TTTGTTTATTTTTCTAAATACATTCAAATATGTATCCGCTCATGAGACAATAACCCTGATAAATGCTTCA
ATAATATTGAAAAAGGAAGAGTATGAGTATTCAACATTTCCGTGTCGCCCTTATTCCCTTTTTTGCGGCA
TTTTGCCTTCCTGTTTTTGCTCACCCAGAAACGCTGGTGAAAGTAAAAGATGCTGAAGATCAGTTGGGTG
CACGAGTGGGTTACATCGAACTGGATCTCAACAGCGGTAAGATCCTTGAGAGTTTTCGCCCCGAAGAACG
TTTTCCAATGATGAGCACTTTTAAAGTTCTGCTATGTGGCGCGGTATTATCCCGTATTGACGCCGGGCAA
GAGCAACTCGGTCGCCGCATACACTATTCTCAGAATGACTTGGTTGAGTACTCACCAGTCACAGAAAAGC
ATCTTACGGATGGCATGACAGTAAGAGAATTATGCAGTGCTGCCATAACCATGAGTGATAACACTGCGGC
CAACTTACTTCTGACAACGATCGGAGGACCGAAGGAGCTAACCGCTTTTTTGCACAACATGGGGGATCAT
GTAACTCGCCTTGATCGTTGGGAACCGGAGCTGAATGAAGCCATACCAAACGACGAGCGTGACACCACGA
TGCCTGTAGCAATGGCAACAACGTTGCGCAAACTATTAACTGGCGAACTACTTACTCTAGCTTCCCGGCA
ACAATTAATAGACTGGATGGAGGCGGATAAAGTTGCAGGACCACTTCTGCGCTCGGCCCTTCCGGCTGGC
TGGTTTATTGCTGATAAATCTGGAGCCGGTGAGCGTGGGTCTCGCGGTATCATTGCAGCACTGGGGCCAG
ATGGTAAGCCCTCCCGTATCGTAGTTATCTACACGACGGGGAGTCAGGCAACTATGGATGAACGAAATAG
ACAGATCGCTGAGATAGGTGCCTCACTGATTAAGCATTGGTAACTGTCAGACCAAGTTTACTCATATATA
CTTTAGATTGATTTAAAACTTCATTTTTAATTTAAAAGGATCTAGGTGAAGATCCTTTTTGATAATCTCA
TGACCAAAATCCCTTAACGTGAGTTTTCGTTCCACTGAGCGTCAGACCCCGTAGAAAAGATCAAAGGATC
TTCTTGAGATCCTTTTTTTCTGCGCGTAATCTGCTGCTTGCAAACAAAAAAACCACCGCTACCAGCGGTG
GTTTGTTTGCCGGATCAAGAGCTACCAACTCTTTTTCCGAAGGTAACTGGCTTCAGCAGAGCGCAGATAC
CAAATACTGTCCTTCTAGTGTAGCCGTAGTTAGGCCACCACTTCAAGAACTCTGTAGCACCGCCTACATA
CCTCGCTCTGCTAATCCTGTTACCAGTGGCTGCTGCCAGTGGCGATAAGTCGTGTCTTACCGGGTTGGAC
TCAAGACGATAGTTACCGGATAAGGCGCAGCGGTCGGGCTGAACGGGGGGTTCGTGCACACAGCCCAGCT
TGGAGCGAACGACCTACACCGAACTGAGATACCTACAGCGTGAGCTATGAGAAAGCGCCACGCTTCCCGA
AGGGAGAAAGGCGGACAGGTATCCGGTAAGCGGCAGGGTCGGAACAGGAGAGCGCACGAGGGAGCTTCCA
GGGGGAAACGCCTGGTATCTTTATAGTCCTGTCGGGTTTCGCCACCTCTGACTTGAGCGTCGATTTTTGT
GATGCTCGTCAGGGGGGCGGAGCCTATGGAAAAACGCCAGCAACGCGGCCTTTTTACGGTTCCTGGCCTT
TTGCTGGCCTTTTGCTCACATGTTCTTTCCTGCGTTATCCCCTGATTCTGTGGATAACCGTATTACCGCC
TTTGAGTGAGCTGATACCGCTCGCCGCAGCCGAACGACCGAGCGCAGCGAGTCAGTGAGCGAGGAAGCGG
AAG
Features (pLannotate 1.2.2; 20 found; start..end, strand, type, name):
      2..94      +  CDS            lacI (fragment): lac repressor; lacI; The lac repressor binds to the lac operator to inhibit transcription in E. coli. This inhibition can be relieved by adding lactose or isopropyl-β-D-thiogalactopyranoside (IPTG).
    107..128     +  protein_bind   CAP binding site: CAP binding activates transcription in the presence of cAMP. E. coli catabolite activator protein
    143..173     +  promoter       lac promoter: promoter for the E. coli lac operon
    181..197     +  protein_bind   lac operator: The lac repressor binds to the lac operator to inhibit transcription in E. coli. This inhibition can be relieved by adding lactose or isopropyl-β-D-thiogalactopyranoside (IPTG). lac repressor encoded by lacI
    234..262     -  misc_feature   MCS (fragment): pUC18/19 multiple cloning site
    320..623     +  enhancer       CMV enhancer: human cytomegalovirus immediate early enhancer
    625..900     +  promoter       chicken β-actin promoter: No description available
    901..1909    +  intron         chimeric intron: chimera between introns from chicken β-actin and rabbit β-globin
   1983..3410    +  CDS            tdTomato: tdTomato is a basic (constitutively fluorescent) orange fluorescent protein published in 2004, derived from Discosoma sp.. It is reported to be a somewhat slowly-maturing tandem dimer with low acid sensitivity.
   3447..4019    +  intron         β-globin intron: intron from rabbit β-globin gene
   4023..4145    +  CDS            HBB: HBB_COLGU - Experimental evidence at transcript level: Swiss-Prot protein existence level 2. Involved in oxygen transport from the lung to the various peripheral tissues. From Colobus guereza (Mantled guereza) (Eastern black-and-white colobus monkey).
   4216..4271    +  polyA_signal   β-globin poly(A) signal: rabbit β-globin polyadenylation signal (Gil and Proudfoot, 1987)
   4623..4780    +  CDS            lacZα (fragment): LacZα fragment of β-galactosidase; lacZ fragment
   4786..4837    -  misc_feature   bom (fragment): basis of mobility region from pBR322
   4856..5236    +  rep_origin     M13 ori (sequence partly withheld): M13 bacteriophage origin of replication; arrow indicates direction of (+) strand synthesis
   5312..5361    -  misc_feature   bom (fragment): basis of mobility region from pBR322
   5463..5498    -  CDS            rop (fragment): Rop protein, which maintains plasmids at low copy number; rop
   5593..5697    +  promoter       AmpR promoter: bla
   5698..6558    +  CDS            AmpR: β-lactamase; bla; confers resistance to ampicillin, carbenicillin, and related antibiotics
   6729..7317    +  rep_origin     ori: high-copy-number ColE1/pMB1/pBR322/pUC origin of replication
