[The description below was written by a language model from this plasmid's Addgene catalogue record and pLannotate feature annotations shown in this document.]
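Description:
pART (pT-2) is a 7,498 bp mammalian expression plasmid built on the pUC119 backbone that drives the red-orange fluorescent protein tdTomato from the broadly active CAG promoter/enhancer. It is propagated in E. coli as a high-copy plasmid through the ColE1/pUC-type origin and selected with ampicillin via the β-lactamase (AmpR) gene and its own promoter. Consistent with its pUC119 phagemid origin, it also carries an M13 bacteriophage origin, which in principle allows single-stranded DNA production with helper phage. It retains remnants of the lac region (CAP site, lac promoter and operator, lacZα and multiple cloning site fragments) that flank the inserted cassette. Small lacI, bom and rop fragments are also annotated as backbone vestiges.

The expression cassette has the usual CAG arrangement: the human cytomegalovirus immediate-early enhancer, the chicken β-actin promoter, and a chimeric chicken β-actin/rabbit β-globin intron that promotes strong, widespread transcription and efficient processing. This is followed by the tdTomato coding sequence, a constitutively fluorescent tandem-dimer derivative of the Discosoma red protein. Downstream lie a rabbit β-globin intron, a short β-globin coding segment (automatically matched to a primate HBB entry, but most plausibly part of the same globin 3' region) and the rabbit β-globin polyadenylation signal. The transcript therefore carries a second intron in its 3' untranslated region.

The record gives the purpose simply as tdTomato expression in mammalian cells. The associated publication concerns artificial miRNA architectures for knockdown in mice, but no miRNA element is annotated in this construct, and the record does not state its exact role in that study.
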