Addgene plasmid #62708: pART (pT-2)
Purpose: Mammalian expression of tdTomato from the broadly active CAG promoter/enhancer
Depositing lab: Masato Ohtsuka. Depositing organization: Tokai University. Publication: Assessment of Artificial MiRNA Architectures for Higher Knockdown Efficiencies without the Undesired Effects in Mice. Miura H, Inoko H, Tanaka M, Nakaoka H, Kimura M, Gurumurthy CB, Sato M, Ohtsuka M. PLoS One. 2015 Aug 18;10(8):e0135919. doi: 10.1371/journal.pone.0135919. eCollection 2015. PubMed 26285215.
Backbone
  Vector backbone: pUC119
  Total vector size (bp): 7498
  Vector type: Mammalian Expression
Growth in bacteria
  Bacterial resistance: Ampicillin, 100 μg/mL
  Growth temperature: 37°C
  Growth strain: DH5alpha
  Copy number: High Copy
Gene/Insert
  Gene/Insert name: tdTomato
  Insert size (bp): 1431
Terms and licenses: Academic/Nonprofit Terms; Industry Terms: Not Available to Industry
How to cite: pART (pT-2) was a gift from Masato Ohtsuka (Addgene plasmid # 62708 ; http://n2t.net/addgene:62708 ; RRID:Addgene_62708)
