>Addgene plasmid #62708 | pART (pT-2) | addgene partial sequence | sequence record 115853 | FLP-rec 5'-TTCGGCTTCTGGCGTGTGAC-3'
TGCCTTCTTCTTTTTCCTACAGCTCCTGGGCAACGTGCTGGTTATTGTGCTGTCTCATCATTTTGGCAAA
GAATTGGGATCCACCGGTCGCCACCATGGTGAGCAAGGGCGAGGAGGTCATCAAAGAGTTCATGCGCTTC
AAGGTGCGCATGGAGGGCTCCATGAACGGCCACGAGTTCGAGATCGAGGGCGAGGGCGAGGGCCGCCCCT
ACGAGGGCACCCAGACCGCCAAGCTGAAGGTGACCAAGGGCGGCCCCCTGCCCTTCGCCTGGGACATCCT
GTCCCCCCAGTTCATGTACGGCTCCAAGGCGTACGTGAAGCACCCCGCCGACATCCCCGATTACAAGAAG
CTGTCCTTCCCCGAGGGCTTCAAGTGGGAGCGCGTGATGAACTTCGAGGACGGCGGTCTGGTGACCGTGA
CCCAGGACTCCTCCCTGCAGGACGGCACGCTGATCTACAAGGTGAAGATGCGCGGCACCAACTTCCCCCC
CGACGGCCCCGTAATGCAGAAGAAGACCATGGGCTGGGAGGCCTCCACCGAGCGCCTGTACCCCCGCGAC
GGCGTGCTGAAGGGCGAGATCCACCAGGCCCTGAAGCTGAAGGACGGCGGCCACTACCTGGTGGAGTTCA
AGACCATCTACATGGCCAAGAAGCCCGTGCAACTGCCCGGCTACTACTACGTGGACACCAAGCTGGACAT
CACCTCCCACAACGAGGACTACACCATCGTGGA
