>Addgene plasmid #62708 | pART (pT-2) | addgene partial sequence | sequence record 116317 | Bglob-intron-R 5'-TTTGCCCCCTCCATATAACA-3'
TCAAGGGTCCCCAAACTCACCCTGAAGTTCTCAGGATCCTTCGAATCTAGACTTTACTTGTACAGCTCGT
CCATGCCGTACAGGAACAGGTGGTGGCGGCCCTCGGAGCGCTCGTACTGTTCCACGATGGTGTAGTCCTC
GTTGTGGGAGGTGATGTCCAGCTTGGTGTCCACGTAGTAGTAGCCGGGCAGTTGCACGGGCTTCTTGGCC
ATGTAGATGGTCTTGAACTCCACCAGGTAGTGGCCGCCGTCCTTCAGCTTCAGGGCCTGGTGGATCTCGC
CCTTCAGCACGCCGTCGCGGGGGTACAGGCGCTCGGTGGAGGCCTCCCAGCCCATGGTCTTCTTCTGCAT
TACGGGGCCGTCGGGGGGGAAGTTGGTGCCGCGCATCTTCACCTTGTAGATCAGCGTGCCGTCCTGCAGG
GAGGAGTCCTGGGTCACGGTCACCAGACCGCCGTCCTCGAAGTTCATCACGCGCTCCCACTTGAAGCCCT
CGGGGAAGGACAGCTTCTTGTAATCGGGGATGTCGGCGGGGTGCTTCACGTACGCCTTGGAGCCGTACAT
GAACTGGGGGGACAGGATGTCCCAGGCGAAGGGCAGGGGGCCGCCCTTGGTCACCTTCAGCTTGGCGGTC
TGGGTGCCCTCGTAGGGGCGGCCCTCGCCCTCGCCCTCGATCTCGAACTCGTGGCCGTTCATGGAGCCCT
CCATGCGCACCTTGAAGCGCATGAACTCTTTGATGACGGCCATGTTGTTGTCCTCGGAGGAGGCGGTGCC
GGAGCTGCCGCTGCCGGTGCTGCCGGTGCCATGCCCCA
